Addgene plasmid #218796: kiCAP-AAV-BI-hTFR1
Purpose: RepCap for AAV production
Depositing lab: Ben Deverman. Depositing organization: Broad Institute. Publication: An AAV capsid reprogrammed to bind human transferrin receptor mediates brain-wide gene delivery. Huang Q, Chan KY, Wu J, Botticello-Romero NR, Zheng Q, Lou S, Keyes C, Svanbergsson A, Johnston J, Mills A, Lin CY, Brauer PP, Clouse G, Pacouret S, Harvey JW, Beddow T, Hurley JK, Tobey IG, Powell M, Chen AT, Barry AJ, Eid FE, Chan YA, Deverman BE. Science. 2024 Jun 14;384(6701):1220-1227. doi: 10.1126/science.adm8386. Epub 2024 May 16. PubMed 38753766.
Backbone
  Vector backbone: iCap-Kanamycin
  Vector type: Mammalian Expression
Growth in bacteria
  Bacterial resistance: Kanamycin, 50 μg/mL
  Growth temperature: 37°C
  Growth strain: NEB Stable
  Copy number: High Copy
Gene/Insert
  Gene/Insert name: AAV Rep-Cap BI-hTFR1
  Species: Synthetic
  Cloning method: Gene Synthesis
Terms and licenses: Academic/Nonprofit Terms; Industry Terms: Not Available to Industry
Depositor comments: Note on the use of the BI-hTFR1 capsids: BI-hTFR1 and the other capsids described in this study bind specifically to the human Transferrin receptor and do not detectably bind the Transferrin receptor (TfR1) from other species. Therefore, users of these plasmids are advised to use the capsids with a suitable humanized TFRC KI mouse model or in cells expressing human TfR1. No enhanced tropism should be expected in any other species, including macaques or other species of nonhuman primates. Please see the accompanying article or contact Dr. Deverman for more information regarding the use of these capsids. Please visit https://doi.org/10.1101/2023.12.20.572615 for bioRxiv preprint.
How to cite: kiCAP-AAV-BI-hTFR1 was a gift from Ben Deverman (Addgene plasmid # 218796 ; http://n2t.net/addgene:218796 ; RRID:Addgene_218796)
