[The description below was written by a language model from this plasmid's Addgene catalogue record and pLannotate feature annotations shown in this document.]
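Description:
kiCAP-AAV-BI-hTFR1 is a 9.3 kb Rep-Cap packaging plasmid used to produce recombinant AAV carrying the engineered BI-hTFR1 capsid. It is built on the iCap-Kanamycin backbone, which the feature table shows to be pBluescript-derived. It has a high-copy ColE1/pUC origin, an f1 origin, remnants of the lac/lacZα region and multiple cloning site, flanking T7 and T3 promoters, and a kanamycin resistance gene expressed from the AmpR (bla) promoter. No ITRs are annotated, consistent with a helper construct that supplies viral proteins in trans rather than being packaged itself.

The synthetic insert begins with an AAV2 Rep78 open reading frame. This is followed by a sequence annotated as a tetracycline-controlled transactivator (matched as an rtTA3 fragment with VP16-derived minimal activation domains) and a bGH polyadenylation signal. Downstream lies an array of eight tet operator repeats, annotated as fragments of a Tet-responsive promoter. It sits just ahead of a partial Rep52-matching segment, which in native AAV contains the regulatory sequences upstream of cap, and then the full VP1 capsid reading frame. This layout suggests that the transactivator drives Tet-responsive capsid expression, though the record does not spell out the regulatory logic or say whether the system is on or off with doxycycline. The annotation tool matched the capsid to AAV2 VP1 by homology, and the record does not state the parental serotype.

According to the depositor, BI-hTFR1 binds specifically to human transferrin receptor, which mediates brain-wide gene delivery. It does not detectably bind TfR1 from other species, so enhanced tropism is expected only in humanized TFRC knock-in mice or in cells expressing human TfR1, not in macaques or other nonhuman primates.
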