Features (pLannotate 1.2.2; 29 found; start..end, strand, type, name):
     68..1930    +  CDS            Rep78: REP78_AAV2S - Experimental evidence at protein level: Swiss-Prot protein existence level 1. Plays an essential role in the initiation of viral DNA synthesis. Binds specifically to an inverted terminal repeat element (ITR) on the 3' and 5' ends of the viral DNA, where it cleaves a site specifically to generate a priming site for initiation of the synthesis of a complementary strand. Plays also a role as transcriptional regulator, DNA helicase and as key factors in site-specific integration of the viral genome. Regulates host PKA activity by interacting with host PRKX as a mechanism of interferi
   1971..2647    +  CDS            rtTA3 (fragment): reverse tetracycline transactivator 3 activates expression from Tet-responsive promoters in the presence of doxycycline
   2577..2687    +  CDS            VP48: 3 tandem repeats of the minimal activation domain of herpes simplex virus VP16 (Cheng et al., 2013)
   2726..2744    -  promoter       SP6 promoter: promoter for bacteriophage SP6 RNA polymerase
   2770..2994    +  polyA_signal   bGH poly(A) signal: bovine growth hormone polyadenylation signal
   2998..3019    +  promoter       SV40 promoter (fragment): SV40 enhancer and early promoter
   3055..3075    +  promoter       tight TRE promoter (fragment): Tet-responsive promoter PTight, consisting of seven tet operator sequences followed by the minimal CMV promoter
   3092..3112    +  promoter       tight TRE promoter (fragment): Tet-responsive promoter PTight, consisting of seven tet operator sequences followed by the minimal CMV promoter
   3129..3149    +  promoter       tight TRE promoter (fragment): Tet-responsive promoter PTight, consisting of seven tet operator sequences followed by the minimal CMV promoter
   3166..3186    +  promoter       tight TRE promoter (fragment): Tet-responsive promoter PTight, consisting of seven tet operator sequences followed by the minimal CMV promoter
   3203..3223    +  promoter       tight TRE promoter (fragment): Tet-responsive promoter PTight, consisting of seven tet operator sequences followed by the minimal CMV promoter
   3240..3260    +  promoter       tight TRE promoter (fragment): Tet-responsive promoter PTight, consisting of seven tet operator sequences followed by the minimal CMV promoter
   3277..3297    +  promoter       tight TRE promoter (fragment): Tet-responsive promoter PTight, consisting of seven tet operator sequences followed by the minimal CMV promoter
   3314..3334    +  promoter       tight TRE promoter (fragment): Tet-responsive promoter PTight, consisting of seven tet operator sequences followed by the minimal CMV promoter
   3340..3957    +  CDS            Rep52 (fragment): REP52_AAV2S - Experimental evidence at protein level: Swiss-Prot protein existence level 1. Plays a critical role during packaging of viral DNA into empty capsids, where they are thought to be part of the packaging motor complex. The single stranded genomic DNA is packaged in a 3' to 5' direction and requires the association between viral DNA and Rep40. Regulates host PKA activity by interacting with host PRKX as a mechanism to interfere with helper virus propagation and to promote its own replication. From Adeno-associated virus 2 (isolate Srivastava/1982) (AAV-2).
   3977..6205    +  CDS            VP1: CAPSD_AAV2S - Experimental evidence at protein level: Swiss-Prot protein existence level 1. Capsid protein self-assembles to form an icosahedral capsid with a T=1 symmetry, about 22 nm in diameter, and consisting of 60 copies of three size variants of the capsid protein VP1, VP2 and VP3 which differ in their N-terminus. The capsid encapsulates the genomic ssDNA. Binds to host cell heparan sulfate and uses host ITGA5-ITGB1 as coreceptor on the cell surface to provide virion attachment to target cell. This attachment induces virion internalization predominantly through clathrin-dependent endocyt
   6472..6500    -  misc_feature   MCS (fragment): pBluescript multiple cloning site
   6513..6531    -  promoter       T3 promoter: promoter for bacteriophage T3 RNA polymerase
   6576..6592    -  protein_bind   lac operator: The lac repressor binds to the lac operator to inhibit transcription in E. coli. This inhibition can be relieved by adding lactose or isopropyl-β-D-thiogalactopyranoside (IPTG). lac repressor encoded by lacI
   6600..6630    -  promoter       lac promoter: promoter for the E. coli lac operon
   6645..6666    -  protein_bind   CAP binding site: CAP binding activates transcription in the presence of cAMP. E. coli catabolite activator protein
   6679..6771    -  CDS            lacI (fragment): lac repressor; lacI; The lac repressor binds to the lac operator to inhibit transcription in E. coli. This inhibition can be relieved by adding lactose or isopropyl-β-D-thiogalactopyranoside (IPTG).
   6954..7542    -  rep_origin     ori: high-copy-number ColE1/pMB1/pBR322/pUC origin of replication
   7716..8525    -  CDS            KanR: aminoglycoside phosphotransferase; aph(3')-Ia; confers resistance to kanamycin in bacteria or G418 (Geneticin®) in eukaryotes
   8526..8630    -  promoter       AmpR promoter: bla
   8683..9111    -  rep_origin     f1 ori (sequence partly withheld): f1 bacteriophage origin of replication; arrow indicates direction of (+) strand synthesis
   9116..9271    -  CDS            lacZα (fragment): LacZα fragment of β-galactosidase; lacZ fragment
   9279..9297    +  promoter       T7 promoter: promoter for bacteriophage T7 RNA polymerase
   9306..9325    -  misc_feature   MCS (fragment): pBluescript multiple cloning site
>Addgene plasmid #218796 | kiCAP-AAV-BI-hTFR1 | addgene full sequence | sequence record 433643 | Addgene NGS Result
GTCGACGGTATCGGGGGAGCTCGCAGGGTCTCCATTTTGAAGCGGGAGGTTTGAACGCGCAGCCGCCATG
CCGGGGTTTTACGAGATTGTGATTAAGGTCCCCAGCGACCTTGACGAGCATCTGCCCGGCATTTCTGACA
GCTTTGTGAACTGGGTGGCCGAGAAGGAATGGGAGTTGCCGCCAGATTCTGACATGGATCTGAATCTGAT
TGAGCAGGCACCCCTGACCGTGGCCGAGAAGCTGCAGCGCGACTTTCTGACGGAATGGCGCCGTGTGAGT
AAGGCCCCGGAGGCTCTTTTCTTTGTGCAATTTGAGAAGGGAGAGAGCTACTTCCACATGCACGTGCTCG
TGGAAACCACCGGGGTGAAATCCATGGTTTTGGGACGTTTCCTGAGTCAGATTCGCGAAAAACTGATTCA
GAGAATTTACCGCGGGATCGAGCCGACTTTGCCAAACTGGTTCGCGGTCACAAAGACCAGAAATGGCGCC
GGAGGCGGGAACAAGGTGGTGGATGAGTGCTACATCCCCAATTACTTGCTCCCCAAAACCCAGCCTGAGC
TCCAGTGGGCGTGGACTAATATGGAACAGTATTTAAGCGCCTGTTTGAATCTCACGGAGCGTAAACGGTT
GGTGGCGCAGCATCTGACGCACGTGTCGCAGACGCAGGAGCAGAACAAAGAGAATCAGAATCCCAATTCT
GATGCGCCGGTGATCAGATCAAAAACTTCAGCCAGGTACATGGAGCTGGTCGGGTGGCTCGTGGACAAGG
GGATTACCTCGGAGAAGCAGTGGATCCAGGAGGACCAGGCCTCATACATCTCCTTCAATGCGGCCTCCAA
CTCGCGGTCCCAAATCAAGGCTGCCTTGGACAATGCGGGAAAGATTATGAGCCTGACTAAAACCGCCCCC
GACTACCTGGTGGGCCAGCAGCCCGTGGAGGACATTTCCAGCAATCGGATTTATAAAATTTTGGAACTAA
ACGGGTACGATCCCCAATATGCGGCTTCCGTCTTTCTGGGATGGGCCACGAAAAAGTTCGGCAAGAGGAA
CACCATCTGGCTGTTTGGGCCTGCAACTACCGGGAAGACCAACATCGCGGAGGCCATAGCCCACACTGTG
CCCTTCTACGGGTGCGTAAACTGGACCAATGAGAACTTTCCCTTCAACGACTGTGTCGACAAGATGGTGA
TCTGGTGGGAGGAGGGGAAGATGACCGCCAAGGTCGTGGAGTCGGCCAAAGCCATTCTCGGAGGAAGCAA
GGTGCGCGTGGACCAGAAATGCAAGTCCTCGGCCCAGATAGACCCGACTCCCGTGATCGTCACCTCCAAC
ACCAACATGTGCGCCGTGATTGACGGGAACTCAACGACCTTCGAACACCAGCAGCCGTTGCAAGACCGGA
TGTTCAAATTTGAACTCACCCGCCGTCTGGATCATGACTTTGGGAAGGTCACCAAGCAGGAAGTCAAAGA
CTTTTTCCGGTGGGCAAAGGATCACGTGGTTGAGGTGGAGCATGAATTCTACGTCAAAAAGGGTGGAGCC
AAGAAAAGACCCGCCCCCAGTGACGCAGATATAAGTGAGCCCAAACGGGTGCGCGAGTCAGTTGCGCAGC
CATCGACGTCAGACGCGGAAGCTTCGATCAACTACGCGGACAGGTACCAAAACAAATGTTCTCGTCACGT
GGGCATGAATCTGATGCTGTTTCCCTGCAGACAATGCGAGAGACTGAATCAGAATTCAAATATCTGCTTC
ACTCACGGTGTCAAAGACTGTTTAGAGTGCTTTCCCGTGTCAGAATCTCAACCCGTTTCTGTCGTCAAAA
AGGCGTATCAGAAACTGTGCTACATTCATCACATCATGGGAAAGGTGCCAGACGCTTGCACTGCTTGCGA
CCTGGTCAATGTGGACTTGGATGACTGTGTTTCTGAACAATAAATGACTTAAACCAGGTATGAGTCGGCT
GGATAAATCTAAAGTCATAAACGGCGCTCTGGAATTACTCAATGAAGTCGGTATCGAAGGCCTGACGACA
AGGAAACTCGCTCAAAAGCTGGGAGTTGAGCAGCCTACCCTGTACTGGCACGTGAAGAACAAGCGGGCCC
TGCTCGATGCCCTGGCCATCGAGATGCTGGACAGGCATCATACCCACTTCTGCCCCCTGGAAGGCGAGTC
ATGGCAAGACTTTCTGCGGAACAACGCCAAGTCATTCCGCTGTGCTCTCCTCTCACATCGCGACGGGGCT
AAAGTGCATCTCGGCACCCGCCCAACAGAGAAACAGTACGAAACCCTGGAAAATCAGCTCGCGTTCCTGT
GTCAGCAAGGCTTCTCCCTGGAGAACGCACTGTACGCTCTGTCCGCCGTGGGCCACTTTACACTGGGCTG
CGTATTGGAGGAACAGGAGCATCAAGTAGCAAAAGAGGAAAGAGAGACACCTACCACCGATTCTATGCCC
CCACTTCTGAGACAAGCAATTGAGCTGTTCGACCGGCAGGGAGCCGAACCTGCCTTCCTTTTCGGCCTGG
AACTAATCATATGTGGCCTGGAGAAACAGCTAAAGTGCGAAAGCGGCGGGCCGGCCGACGCCCTTGACGA
TTTTGACTTAGACATGCTCCCAGCCGATGCCCTTGACGACTTTGACCTTGATATGCTGCCTGCTGACGCT
CTTGACGATTTTGACCTTGACATGCTCCCCGGGTAAATGCATGAATTCGATCTAGAGGGCCCTATTCTAT
AGTGTCACCTAAATGCTAGAGCTCGCTGATCAGCCTCGACTGTGCCTTCTAGTTGCCAGCCATCTGTTGT
TTGCCCCTCCCCCGTGCCTTCCTTGACCCTGGAAGGTGCCACTCCCACTGTCCTTTCCTAATAAAATGAG
GAAATTGCATCGCATTGTCTGAGTAGGTGTCATTCTATTCTGGGGGGTGGGGTGGGGCAGGACAGCAAGG
GGGAGGATTGGGAAGACAATAGCAGGCATGCTGGGGATGCGGTGGGCTCTATGGCTTCTGAGGCGGAAAG
AACCAGCTGGGGCTCGAATCAAGCTATCAAGTGCCACCTGACGTCTCCCTATCAGTGATAGAGAAGTCGA
CACGTCTCGAGCTCCCTATCAGTGATAGAGAAGGTACGTCTAGAACGTCTCCCTATCAGTGATAGAGAAG
TCGACACGTCTCGAGCTCCCTATCAGTGATAGAGAAGGTACGTCTAGAACGTCTCCCTATCAGTGATAGA
GAAGTCGACACGTCTCGAGCTCCCTATCAGTGATAGAGAAGGTACGTCTAGAACGTCTCCCTATCAGTGA
TAGAGAAGTCGACACGTCTCGAGCTCCCTATCAGTGATAGAGAAGGTACCCCCTATATAAGCAGAGAGAT
CTGTTCAAATTTGAACTGACTAAGCGGCTCCCGCCAGATTTTGGCAAGATTACTAAGCAGGAAGTCAAGG
ACTTTTTTGCTTGGGCAAAGGTCAATCAGGTGCCGGTGACTCACGAGTTTAAAGTTCCCAGGGAATTGGC
GGGAACTAAAGGGGCGGAGAAATCTCTAAAACGCCCACTGGGTGACGTCACCAATACTAGCTATAAAAGT
CTGGAGAAGCGGGCCAGGCTCTCATTTGTTCCCGAGACGCCTCGCAGTTCAGACGTGACTGTTGATCCCG
CTCCTCTGCGACCGCTAGCTTCGATCAACTACGCGGACAGGTACCAAAACAAATGTTCTCGTCACGTGGG
CATGAATCTGATGCTGTTTCCCTGCAGACAATGCGAGAGACTGAATCAGAATTCAAATATCTGCTTCACT
CACGGTGTCAAAGACTGTTTAGAGTGCTTTCCCGTGTCAGAATCTCAACCCGTTTCTGTCGTCAAAAAGG
CGTATCAGAAACTGTGCTACATTCATCACATCATGGGAAAGGTGCCAGACGCTTGCACTGCTTGCGACCT
GGTCAATGTGGACTTGGATGACTGTGTTTCTGAACAATAAATGACTTAAACCAGGTATGGCTGCCGATGG
TTATCTTCCAGATTGGCTCGAGGACAACCTTAGTGAAGGAATTCGCGAGTGGTGGGCTTTGAAACCTGGA
GCCCCTCAACCCAAGGCAAATCAACAACATCAAGACAACGCTCGAGGTCTTGTGCTTCCGGGTTACAAAT
ACCTTGGACCCGGCAACGGACTCGACAAGGGGGAGCCGGTCAACGCAGCAGACGCGGCGGCCCTCGAGCA
CGACAAGGCCTACGACCAGCAGCTCAAGGCCGGAGACAACCCGTACCTCAAGTACAACCACGCCGACGCC
GAGTTCCAGGAGCGGCTCAAAGAAGATACGTCTTTTGGGGGCAACCTCGGGCGAGCAGTCTTCCAGGCCA
AAAAGAGGCTTCTTGAACCTCTTGGTCTGGTTGAGGAAGCGGCTAAGACGGCTCCTGGAAAGAAGAGGCC
TGTAGAGCAGTCTCCTCAGGAACCGGACTCCTCCGCGGGTATTGGCAAATCGGGTGCACAGCCCGCTAAA
AAGAGACTCAATTTCGGTCAGACTGGCGACACAGAGTCAGTCCCAGACCCTCAACCAATCGGAGAACCTC
CCGCAGCCCCCTCAGGTGTGGGATCTCTTACAATGGCTTCAGGTGGTGGCGCACCAGTGGCAGACAATAA
CGAAGGTGCCGATGGAGTGGGTAGTTCCTCGGGAAATTGGCATTGCGATTCCCAATGGCTGGGGGACAGA
GTCATCACCACCAGCACCCGAACCTGGGCCCTGCCCACCTACAACAATCACCTCTACAAGCAAATCTCCA
ACAGCACATCTGGAGGATCTTCAAATGACAACGCCTACTTCGGCTACAGCACCCCCTGGGGGTATTTTGA
CTTCAACAGATTCCACTGCCACTTCTCACCACGTGACTGGCAGCGACTCATCAACAACAACTGGGGATTC
CGGCCTAAGCGACTCAACTTCAAGCTCTTCAACATTCAGGTCAAAGAGGTTACGGACAACAATGGAGTCA
AGACCATCGCCAATAACCTTACCAGCACGGTCCAGGTCTTCACGGACTCAGACTATCAGCTCCCGTACGT
GCTCGGGTCGGCTCACGAGGGCTGCCTCCCGCCGTTCCCAGCGGACGTTTTCATGATTCCTCAGTACGGG
TATCTGACGCTTAATGATGGAAGCCAGGCCGTGGGTCGTTCGTCCTTTTACTGCCTGGAATATTTCCCGT
CGCAAATGCTAAGAACGGGTAACAACTTCCAGTTCAGCTACGAGTTTGAGAACGTACCTTTCCATAGCAG
CTACGCTCACAGCCAAAGCCTGGACCGACTAATGAATCCACTCATCGACCAATACTTGTACTATCTCTCT
AGAACTATTAACGGTTCTGGACAGAATCAACAAACGCTAAAATTCAGTGTGGCCGGACCCAGCAACATGG
CTGTCCAGGGAAGAAACTACATACCTGGACCCAGCTACCGACAACAACGTGTCTCAACCACTGTGACTCA
AAACAACAACAGCGAATTTGCTTGGCCTGGAGCTTCTTCTTGGGCTCTCAATGGACGTAATAGCTTGATG
AATCCTGGACCTGCTATGGCCAGCCACAAAGAAGGAGAGGACCGTTTCTTTCCTTTGTCTGGATCTTTAA
TTTTTGGCAAACAAGGAACTGGAAGAGACAACGTGGATGCGGACAAAGTCATGATAACCAACGAAGAAGA
AATTAAAACTACTAACCCGGTAGCAACGGAGTCCTATGGACAAGTGGCCACAAACCACCAGAGTGCCCAA
TACTCACGCATCGGCCCCAACGCACAGGCGCAGACCGGTTGGGTTCAAAACCAAGGAATACTTCCGGGTA
TGGTTTGGCAGGACAGAGATGTGTACCTGCAAGGACCCATTTGGGCCAAAATTCCTCACACGGACGGCAA
CTTTCACCCTTCTCCGCTGATGGGAGGGTTTGGAATGAAGCACCCGCCTCCTCAGATCCTCATCAAAAAC
ACACCTGTACCTGCGGATCCTCCAACGGCCTTCAACAAGGACAAGCTGAACTCTTTCATCACCCAGTATT
CTACTGGCCAAGTCAGCGTGGAGATCGAGTGGGAGCTGCAGAAGGAAAACAGCAAGCGCTGGAACCCGGA
GATCCAGTACACTTCCAACTATTACAAGTCTAATAATGTTGAATTTGCTGTTAATACTGAAGGTGTATAT
AGTGAACCCCGCCCCATTGGCACCAGATACCTGACTCGTAATCTGTAATTGCTTGTTAATCAATAAACCG
TTTAATTCGTTTCAGTTGAACTTTGGTCTCTGCGAAGGGCGAATTCGTTTAAACCTGCAGGACTAGAGGT
CCTGTATTAGAGGTCACGTGAGTGTTTTGCGACATTTTGCGACACCATGTGGTCACGCTGGGTATTTAAG
CCCGAGTGAGCACGCAGGGTCTCCATTTTGAAGCGGGAGGTTTGAACGCGCAGCCGCCAAGCCGAATTCT
GCAGATATCCATCACACTGGCGGCCGCTCGACTAGAGCGGCCGCCACCGCGGTGGAGCTCCAGCTTTTGT
TCCCTTTAGTGAGGGTTAATTGCGCGCTTGGCGTAATCATGGTCATAGCTGTTTCCTGTGTGAAATTGTT
ATCCGCTCACAATTCCACACAACATACGAGCCGGAAGCATAAAGTGTAAAGCCTGGGGTGCCTAATGAGT
GAGCTAACTCACATTAATTGCGTTGCGCTCACTGCCCGCTTTCCAGTCGGGAAACCTGTCGTGCCAGCTG
CATTAATGAATCGGCCAACGCGCGGGGAGAGGCGGTTTGCGTATTGGGCGCTCTTCCGCTTCCTCGCTCA
CTGACTCGCTGCGCTCGGTCGTTCGGCTGCGGCGAGCGGTATCAGCTCACTCAAAGGCGGTAATACGGTT
ATCCACAGAATCAGGGGATAACGCAGGAAAGAACATGTGAGCAAAAGGCCAGCAAAAGGCCAGGAACCGT
AAAAAGGCCGCGTTGCTGGCGTTTTTCCATAGGCTCCGCCCCCCTGACGAGCATCACAAAAATCGACGCT
CAAGTCAGAGGTGGCGAAACCCGACAGGACTATAAAGATACCAGGCGTTTCCCCCTGGAAGCTCCCTCGT
GCGCTCTCCTGTTCCGACCCTGCCGCTTACCGGATACCTGTCCGCCTTTCTCCCTTCGGGAAGCGTGGCG
CTTTCTCATAGCTCACGCTGTAGGTATCTCAGTTCGGTGTAGGTCGTTCGCTCCAAGCTGGGCTGTGTGC
ACGAACCCCCCGTTCAGCCCGACCGCTGCGCCTTATCCGGTAACTATCGTCTTGAGTCCAACCCGGTAAG
ACACGACTTATCGCCACTGGCAGCAGCCACTGGTAACAGGATTAGCAGAGCGAGGTATGTAGGCGGTGCT
ACAGAGTTCTTGAAGTGGTGGCCTAACTACGGCTACACTAGAAGAACAGTATTTGGTATCTGCGCTCTGC
TGAAGCCAGTTACCTTCGGAAAAAGAGTTGGTAGCTCTTGATCCGGCAAACAAACCACCGCTGGTAGCGG
TGGTTTTTTTGTTTGCAAGCAGCAGATTACGCGCAGAAAAAAAGGATCTCAAGAAGATCCTTTGATCTTT
TCTACGGGGTCTGACGCTCAGTGGAACGAAAACTCACGTTAAGGGATTTTGGTCATGAGATTATCAAAAA
GGATCTTCACCTAGATCCTTTTAAATTAAAAATGAAGTTTTAAATCAATCTAAAGTATATATGAGTAAAC
TTGGTCTGACAGTTATTAGAAAAACTCATCGAGCATCAAATGAAACTGCAATTTATTCATATCAGGATTA
TCAATACCATATTTTTGAAAAAGCCGTTTCTGTAATGAAGGAGAAAACTCACCGAGGCAGTTCCATAGGA
TGGCAAGATCCTGGTATCGGTCTGCGATTCCGACTCGTCCAACATCAATACAACCTATTAATTTCCCCTC
GTCAAAAATAAGGTTATCAAGTGAGAAATCACCATGAGTGACGACTGAATCCGGTGAGAATGGCAAAAGT
TTATGCATTTCTTTCCAGACTTGTTCAACAGGCCAGCCATTACGCTCGTCATCAAAATCACTCGCATCAA
CCAAACCGTTATTCATTCGTGATTGCGCCTGAGCGAGACGAAATACGCGATCGCTGTTAAAAGGACAATT
ACAAACAGGAATCGAATGCAACCGGCGCAGGAACACTGCCAGCGCATCAACAATATTTTCACCTGAATCA
GGATATTCTTCTAATACCTGGAATGCTGTTTTTCCGGGGATCGCAGTGGTGAGTAACCATGCATCATCAG
GAGTACGGATAAAATGCTTGATGGTCGGAAGAGGCATAAATTCCGTCAGCCAGTTTAGTCTGACCATCTC
ATCTGTAACATCATTGGCAACGCTACCTTTGCCATGTTTCAGAAACAACTCTGGCGCATCGGGCTTCCCA
TACAAGCGATAGATTGTCGCACCTGATTGCCCGACATTATCGCGAGCCCATTTATACCCATATAAATCAG
CATCCATGTTGGAATTTAATCGCGGCCTCGACGTTTCCCGTTGAATATGGCTCATACTCTTCCTTTTTCA
ATATTATTGAAGCATTTATCAGGGTTATTGTCTCATGAGCGGATACATATTTGAATGTATTTAGAAAAAT
AAACAAATAGGGGTTCCGCGCACATTTCCCCGAAAAGTGCCACCTAAATTGTAAGCGTTAATATTTTGTT
AAAATTCGCGTTAAATTTTTGTTAAATCAGCTCATTTTTTAACCAATAGGCCGAAATCGGCAAAATCCCT
TATAAATCAAAAGAATAGACCGAGATAGGGT
[37 nt withheld, positions 8782-8818]
AAAGAACGTGGACTCCAACGTCAAAGG
[49 nt withheld, positions 8846-8894]
T
[91 nt withheld, positions 8896-8986]
G
[124 nt withheld, positions 8988-9111]
CCCATTCGCCATTCAGGCTGCGCAACTGTTGGGAAGGGCGATCGGTGCGGGCCTCTTCGCTATTACGCCA
GCTGGCGAAAGGGGGATGTGCTGCAAGGCGATTAAGTTGGGTAACGCCAGGGTTTTCCCAGTCACGACGT
TGTAAAACGACGGCCAGTGAGCGCGCGTAATACGACTCACTATAGGGCGAATTGGGTACCGGGCCCCCCC
TCGATCGAG
